Addgene plasmid #169940: sgRNA.SFFV.tBFP
Purpose: (Empty Backbone) Expresses S. pyogenes CRISPR chimeric RNA element with customizable sgRNA from U6 promoter and tBFP from SFFV promoter as the marker for infection. 3rd generation lentiviral backbone.
Depositing lab: Benjamin Ebert.
Backbone
  Vector backbone: Unknown
  Vector type: Lentiviral
Growth in bacteria
  Bacterial resistance: Ampicillin, 100 μg/mL
  Growth temperature: 37°C
  Growth strain: NEB Stable
  Copy number: High Copy
Gene/Insert
  Gene/Insert name: None
Terms and licenses: Academic/Nonprofit Terms; Industry Terms: Not Available to Industry
How to cite: sgRNA.SFFV.tBFP was a gift from Benjamin Ebert (Addgene plasmid # 169940 ; http://n2t.net/addgene:169940 ; RRID:Addgene_169940)
