[The description below was written by a language model from this plasmid's Addgene catalogue record and pLannotate feature annotations shown in this document.]
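Description:
sgRNA.SFFV.tBFP is an empty third-generation lentiviral backbone of about 7.6 kb for delivering a user-defined Streptococcus pyogenes Cas9 guide RNA together with a blue fluorescent infection marker. The parental backbone is not recorded. In bacteria it is maintained as a high-copy plasmid through a ColE1/pUC-type origin and selected with ampicillin via the β-lactamase gene. An f1 origin, lac promoter/operator remnants, short lacZα and lacI fragments, and T7 and T3 promoters are leftovers of the cloning-vector framework. An SV40 origin and SV40 polyadenylation signal lie just downstream of the viral cassette.

The viral genome is transcribed in packaging cells from an RSV enhancer/promoter fused to a truncated HIV-1 5' LTR, which makes transcription Tat-independent, as is typical of third-generation designs. It carries the Ψ packaging signal with a partial gag sequence, the Rev response element for Rev-dependent nuclear export, and a cPPT/CTS. It ends in a ΔU3 self-inactivating 3' LTR that disables LTR promoter activity after integration.

Two expression units sit between these elements. A human U6 RNA polymerase III promoter is followed by a short gap and then the S. pyogenes gRNA scaffold, so a spacer sequence cloned there yields a complete chimeric sgRNA; no guide is present in the deposited plasmid. Downstream, the SFFV LTR promoter drives TagBFP, and a WPRE follows to enhance transcript expression.

The vector encodes no Cas9, so that must be supplied separately, for example in Cas9-expressing cells. Blue fluorescence then allows transduced cells to be identified, sorted or tracked in CRISPR experiments.
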