Features (pLannotate 1.2.2; 28 found; start..end, strand, type, name):
      1..227     +  promoter       RSV promoter: Rous sarcoma virus enhancer/promoter
    228..408     +  LTR            5' LTR (truncated): truncated 5' long terminal repeat (LTR) from HIV-1
    455..580     +  misc_feature   HIV-1 Ψ: packaging signal of human immunodeficiency virus type 1
    564..927     +  CDS            HIV-1 gag (fragment): gag protein from human immunodeficiency virus 1; gag
   1073..1306    +  misc_feature   RRE: The Rev response element (RRE) of HIV-1 allows for Rev-dependent mRNA export from the nucleus to the cytoplasm.
   1683..1709    +  CDS            Rev (fragment): human immunodeficiency virus 1 (HIV-1) Rev protein; rev; enhances nuclear export of unspliced and incompletely spliced viral mRNAs
   1713..1953    +  promoter       U6 promoter: RNA polymerase III promoter for human U6 snRNA
   1980..2055    +  misc_RNA       gRNA scaffold: guide RNA scaffold for the Streptococcus pyogenes CRISPR/Cas9 system
   2103..2220    +  misc_feature   cPPT/CTS: central polypurine tract and central termination sequence of HIV-1
   2278..2679    +  promoter       SFFV promoter: spleen focus-forming virus long terminal repeat (LTR) promoter
   2689..2712    +  misc_feature   MCS (fragment): pBluescript multiple cloning site
   2719..3417    +  CDS            TagBFP: TagBFP is a basic (constitutively fluorescent) blue fluorescent protein published in 2008, derived from Entacmaea quadricolor. It is reported to be a very rapidly-maturing monomer with very low acid sensitivity.
   3436..4024    +  misc_feature   WPRE: woodchuck hepatitis virus posttranscriptional regulatory element
   4075..4094    +  misc_feature   cPPT/CTS (fragment): central polypurine tract and central termination sequence of HIV-1
   4096..4329    +  LTR            3' LTR (ΔU3): self-inactivating 3' long terminal repeat (LTR) from HIV-1
   4407..4528    +  polyA_signal   SV40 poly(A) signal: SV40 polyadenylation signal
   4568..4703    +  rep_origin     SV40 ori: SV40 origin of replication
   4724..4742    -  promoter       T7 promoter: promoter for bacteriophage T7 RNA polymerase
   4750..4905    +  CDS            lacZα (fragment): LacZα fragment of β-galactosidase; lacZ fragment
   4910..5338    +  rep_origin     f1 ori (sequence partly withheld): f1 bacteriophage origin of replication; arrow indicates direction of (+) strand synthesis
   5391..5495    +  promoter       AmpR promoter: bla
   5496..6356    +  CDS            AmpR: β-lactamase; bla; confers resistance to ampicillin, carbenicillin, and related antibiotics
   6527..7115    +  rep_origin     ori: high-copy-number ColE1/pMB1/pBR322/pUC origin of replication
   7298..7390    +  CDS            lacI (fragment): lac repressor; lacI; The lac repressor binds to the lac operator to inhibit transcription in E. coli. This inhibition can be relieved by adding lactose or isopropyl-β-D-thiogalactopyranoside (IPTG).
   7403..7424    +  protein_bind   CAP binding site: CAP binding activates transcription in the presence of cAMP. E. coli catabolite activator protein
   7439..7469    +  promoter       lac promoter: promoter for the E. coli lac operon
   7477..7493    +  protein_bind   lac operator: The lac repressor binds to the lac operator to inhibit transcription in E. coli. This inhibition can be relieved by adding lactose or isopropyl-β-D-thiogalactopyranoside (IPTG). lac repressor encoded by lacI
   7538..7556    +  promoter       T3 promoter: promoter for bacteriophage T3 RNA polymerase
>Addgene plasmid #169940 | sgRNA.SFFV.tBFP | addgene full sequence | sequence record 338359 | Addgene NGS Result
TGTAGTCTTATGCAATACTCTTGTAGTCTTGCAACATGGTAACGATGAGTTAGCAACATGCCTTACAAGG
AGAGAAAAAGCACCGTGCATGCCGATTGGTGGAAGTAAGGTGGTACGATCGTGCCTTATTAGGAAGGCAA
CAGACGGGTCTGACATGGATTGGACGAACCACTGAATTGCCGCATTGCAGAGATATTGTATTTAAGTGCC
TAGCTCGATACATAAACGGGTCTCTCTGGTTAGACCAGATCTGAGCCTGGGAGCTCTCTGGCTAACTAGG
GAACCCACTGCTTAAGCCTCAATAAAGCTTGCCTTGAGTGCTTCAAGTAGTGTGTGCCCGTCTGTTGTGT
GACTCTGGTAACTAGAGATCCCTCAGACCCTTTTAGTCAGTGTGGAAAATCTCTAGCAGTGGCGCCCGAA
CAGGGACTTGAAAGCGAAAGGGAAACCAGAGGAGCTCTCTCGACGCAGGACTCGGCTTGCTGAAGCGCGC
ACGGCAAGAGGCGAGGGGCGGCGACTGGTGAGTACGCCAAAAATTTTGACTAGCGGAGGCTAGAAGGAGA
GAGATGGGTGCGAGAGCGTCAGTATTAAGCGGGGGAGAATTAGATCGCGATGGGAAAAAATTCGGTTAAG
GCCAGGGGGAAAGAAAAAATATAAATTAAAACATATAGTATGGGCAAGCAGGGAGCTAGAACGATTCGCA
GTTAATCCTGGCCTGTTAGAAACATCAGAAGGCTGTAGACAAATACTGGGACAGCTACAACCATCCCTTC
AGACAGGATCAGAAGAACTTAGATCATTATATAATACAGTAGCAACCCTCTATTGTGTGCATCAAAGGAT
AGAGATAAAAGACACCAAGGAAGCTTTAGACAAGATAGAGGAAGAGCAAAACAAAAGTAAGACCACCGCA
CAGCAAGCGGCCGCTGATCTTCAGACCTGGAGGAGGAGATATGAGGGACAATTGGAGAAGTGAATTATAT
AAATATAAAGTAGTAAAAATTGAACCATTAGGAGTAGCACCCACCAAGGCAAAGAGAAGAGTGGTGCAGA
GAGAAAAAAGAGCAGTGGGAATAGGAGCTTTGTTCCTTGGGTTCTTGGGAGCAGCAGGAAGCACTATGGG
CGCAGCGTCAATGACGCTGACGGTACAGGCCAGACAATTATTGTCTGGTATAGTGCAGCAGCAGAACAAT
TTGCTGAGGGCTATTGAGGCGCAACAGCATCTGTTGCAACTCACAGTCTGGGGCATCAAGCAGCTCCAGG
CAAGAATCCTGGCTGTGGAAAGATACCTAAAGGATCAACAGCTCCTGGGGATTTGGGGTTGCTCTGGAAA
ACTCATTTGCACCACTGCTGTGCCTTGGAATGCTAGTTGGAGTAATAAATCTCTGGAACAGATTTGGAAT
CACACGACCTGGATGGAGTGGGACAGAGAAATTAACAATTACACAAGCTTAATACACTCCTTAATTGAAG
AATCGCAAAACCAGCAAGAAAAGAATGAACAAGAATTATTGGAATTAGATAAATGGGCAAGTTTGTGGAA
TTGGTTTAACATAACAAATTGGCTGTGGTATATAAAATTATTCATAATGATAGTAGGAGGCTTGGTAGGT
TTAAGAATAGTTTTTGCTGTACTTTCTATAGTGAATAGAGTTAGGCAGGGATATTCACCATTATCGTTTC
AGACCCACCTCCCAACCCCGAGGGGACCCAGAGAGGGCCTATTTCCCATGATTCCTTCATATTTGCATAT
ACGATACAAGGCTGTTAGAGAGATAATTAGAATTAATTTGACTGTAAACACAAAGATATTAGTACAAAAT
ACGTGACGTAGAAAGTAATAATTTCTTGGGTAGTTTGCAGTTTTAAAATTATGTTTTAAAATGGACTATC
ATATGCTTACCGTAACTTGAAAGTATTTCGATTTCTTGGCTTTATATATCTTGTGGAAAGGACGAAACAC
CGGAGACGTGACCGTCTCTGTTTTAGAGCTAGAAATAGCAAGTTAAAATAAGGCTAGTCCGTTATCAACT
TGAAAAAGTGGCACCGAGTCGGTGCTTTTTTGAATTCTAGATCTTGAGACAAATGGCAGTATTCATCCAC
AATTTTAAAAGAAAAGGGGGGATTGGGGGGTACAGTGCAGGGGAAAGAATAGTAGACATAATAGCAACAG
ACATACAAACTAAAGAATTACAAAAACAAATTACAAAAATTCAAAATTTTCGGGTTTATTACAGGGACAG
CAGAGATCCACTTTGGCGCCGGCTCGAGCTAGCTGCAGTAACGCCATTTTGCAAGGCATGGAAAAATACC
AAACCAAGAATAGAGAAGTTCAGATCAAGGGCGGGTACATGAAAATAGCTAACGTTGGGCCAAACAGGAT
ATCTGCGGTGAGCAGTTTCGGCCCCGGCCCGGGGCCAAGAACAGATGGTCACCGCAGTTTCGGCCCCGGC
CCGAGGCCAAGAACAGATGGTCCCCAGATATGGCCCAACCCTCAGCAGTTTCTTAAGACCCATCAGATGT
TTCCAGGCTCCCCCAAGGACCTGAAATGACCCTGCGCCTTATTTGAATTAACCAATCAGCCTGCTTCTCG
CTTCTGTTCGCGCGCTTCTGCTTCCCGAGCTCTATAAAAGAGCTCACAACCCCTCACTCGGCGCGCCAGT
CCTCCGACAGACTGAGTCGGCCGGTCGAATCAAGCTTATCGATACCGTCGACGGATCCATGAGTGAACTC
ATAAAAGAAAATATGCACATGAAGCTCTACATGGAAGGAACAGTCGATAATCATCATTTTAAATGCACTT
CTGAGGGGGAAGGCAAGCCCTACGAGGGAACACAGACTATGAGGATAAAGGTGGTGGAGGGAGGGCCTCT
TCCCTTTGCCTTTGATATACTTGCAACAAGTTTTCTCTATGGTTCCAAGACTTTCATCAACCATACCCAA
GGGATTCCTGATTTTTTTAAGCAATCATTTCCAGAAGGATTCACATGGGAGCGGGTTACTACCTACGAAG
ACGGAGGGGTACTGACTGCTACCCAAGACACCTCTTTGCAAGATGGTTGCCTGATCTATAACGTAAAAAT
ACGAGGGGTAAATTTTACCTCTAACGGGCCCGTTATGCAGAAAAAGACTCTCGGTTGGGAAGCCTTTACT
GAAACACTCTATCCAGCAGACGGAGGACTCGAAGGCCGGAACGATATGGCACTTAAACTTGTGGGTGGAA
GTCACCTTATTGCTAATATCAAGACAACTTATCGAAGCAAGAAGCCAGCTAAAAACCTCAAGATGCCCGG
GGTTTATTACGTGGATTATAGATTGGAGCGAATAAAGGAAGCTAATAATGAGACCTACGTGGAACAGCAT
GAGGTGGCCGTGGCCAGATATTGCGACTTGCCTAGTAAGCTCGGTCATAAGCTTAACTAAACGCGTTAAG
TCGACAATCAACCTCTGGATTACAAAATTTGTGAAAGATTGACTGGTATTCTTAACTATGTTGCTCCTTT
TACGCTATGTGGATACGCTGCTTTAATGCCTTTGTATCATGCTATTGCTTCCCGTATGGCTTTCATTTTC
TCCTCCTTGTATAAATCCTGGTTGCTGTCTCTTTATGAGGAGTTGTGGCCCGTTGTCAGGCAACGTGGCG
TGGTGTGCACTGTGTTTGCTGACGCAACCCCCACTGGTTGGGGCATTGCCACCACCTGTCAGCTCCTTTC
CGGGACTTTCGCTTTCCCCCTCCCTATTGCCACGGCGGAACTCATCGCCGCCTGCCTTGCCCGCTGCTGG
ACAGGGGCTCGGCTGTTGGGCACTGACAATTCCGTGGTGTTGTCGGGGAAATCATCGTCCTTTCCTTGGC
TGCTCGCCTGTGTTGCCACCTGGATTCTGCGCGGGACGTCCTTCTGCTACGTCCCTTCGGCCCTCAATCC
AGCGGACCTTCCTTCCCGCGGCCTGCTGCCGGCTCTGCGGCCTCTTCCGCGTCTTCGCCTTCGCCCTCAG
ACGAGTCGGATCTCCCTTTGGGCCGCCTCCCCGCGTCGACTTTAAGACCAATGACTTACAAGGCAGCTGT
AGATCTTAGCCACTTTTTAAAAGAAAAGGGGGGACTGGAAGGGCTAATTCACTCCCAACGAAGACAAGAT
CTGCTTTTTGCTTGTACTGGGTCTCTCTGGTTAGACCAGATCTGAGCCTGGGAGCTCTCTGGCTAACTAG
GGAACCCACTGCTTAAGCCTCAATAAAGCTTGCCTTGAGTGCTTCAAGTAGTGTGTGCCCGTCTGTTGTG
TGACTCTGGTAACTAGAGATCCCTCAGACCCTTTTAGTCAGTGTGGAAAATCTCTAGCAGTACGTATAGT
AGTTCATGTCATCTTATTATTCAGTATTTATAACTTGCAAAGAAATGAATATCAGAGAGTGAGAGGAACT
TGTTTATTGCAGCTTATAATGGTTACAAATAAAGCAATAGCATCACAAATTTCACAAATAAAGCATTTTT
TTCACTGCATTCTAGTTGTGGTTTGTCCAAACTCATCAATGTATCTTATCATGTCTGGCTCTAGCTATCC
CGCCCCTAACTCCGCCCATCCCGCCCCTAACTCCGCCCAGTTCCGCCCATTCTCCGCCCCATGGCTGACT
AATTTTTTTTATTTATGCAGAGGCCGAGGCCGCCTCGGCCTCTGAGCTATTCCAGAAGTAGTGAGGAGGC
TTTTTTGGAGGCCTAGGGACGTACCCAATTCGCCCTATAGTGAGTCGTATTACGCGCGCTCACTGGCCGT
CGTTTTACAACGTCGTGACTGGGAAAACCCTGGCGTTACCCAACTTAATCGCCTTGCAGCACATCCCCCT
TTCGCCAGCTGGCGTAATAGCGAAGAGGCCCGCACCGATCGCCCTTCCCAACAGTTGCGCAGCCTGAATG
GCGAATGGG
[124 nt withheld, positions 4910-5033]
C
[91 nt withheld, positions 5035-5125]
A
[49 nt withheld, positions 5127-5175]
CCTTTGACGTTGGAGTCCACGTTCTTT
[37 nt withheld, positions 5203-5239]
ACCCTATCTCGGTCTATTCTTTTGATTTATAAGGGATTTTGCCGATTTCGGCCTATTGGTTAAAAAATGA
GCTGATTTAACAAAAATTTAACGCGAATTTTAACAAAATATTAACGCTTACAATTTAGGTGGCACTTTTC
GGGGAAATGTGCGCGGAACCCCTATTTGTTTATTTTTCTAAATACATTCAAATATGTATCCGCTCATGAG
ACAATAACCCTGATAAATGCTTCAATAATATTGAAAAAGGAAGAGTATGAGTATTCAACATTTCCGTGTC
GCCCTTATTCCCTTTTTTGCGGCATTTTGCCTTCCTGTTTTTGCTCACCCAGAAACGCTGGTGAAAGTAA
AAGATGCTGAAGATCAGTTGGGTGCACGAGTGGGTTACATCGAACTGGATCTCAACAGCGGTAAGATCCT
TGAGAGTTTTCGCCCCGAAGAACGTTTTCCAATGATGAGCACTTTTAAAGTTCTGCTATGTGGCGCGGTA
TTATCCCGTATTGACGCCGGGCAAGAGCAACTCGGTCGCCGCATACACTATTCTCAGAATGACTTGGTTG
AGTACTCACCAGTCACAGAAAAGCATCTTACGGATGGCATGACAGTAAGAGAATTATGCAGTGCTGCCAT
AACCATGAGTGATAACACTGCGGCCAACTTACTTCTGACAACGATCGGAGGACCGAAGGAGCTAACCGCT
TTTTTGCACAACATGGGGGATCATGTAACTCGCCTTGATCGTTGGGAACCGGAGCTGAATGAAGCCATAC
CAAACGACGAGCGTGACACCACGATGCCTGTAGCAATGGCAACAACGTTGCGCAAACTATTAACTGGCGA
ACTACTTACTCTAGCTTCCCGGCAACAATTAATAGACTGGATGGAGGCGGATAAAGTTGCAGGACCACTT
CTGCGCTCGGCCCTTCCGGCTGGCTGGTTTATTGCTGATAAATCTGGAGCCGGTGAGCGTGGGTCTCGCG
GTATCATTGCAGCACTGGGGCCAGATGGTAAGCCCTCCCGTATCGTAGTTATCTACACGACGGGGAGTCA
GGCAACTATGGATGAACGAAATAGACAGATCGCTGAGATAGGTGCCTCACTGATTAAGCATTGGTAACTG
TCAGACCAAGTTTACTCATATATACTTTAGATTGATTTAAAACTTCATTTTTAATTTAAAAGGATCTAGG
TGAAGATCCTTTTTGATAATCTCATGACCAAAATCCCTTAACGTGAGTTTTCGTTCCACTGAGCGTCAGA
CCCCGTAGAAAAGATCAAAGGATCTTCTTGAGATCCTTTTTTTCTGCGCGTAATCTGCTGCTTGCAAACA
AAAAAACCACCGCTACCAGCGGTGGTTTGTTTGCCGGATCAAGAGCTACCAACTCTTTTTCCGAAGGTAA
CTGGCTTCAGCAGAGCGCAGATACCAAATACTGTTCTTCTAGTGTAGCCGTAGTTAGGCCACCACTTCAA
GAACTCTGTAGCACCGCCTACATACCTCGCTCTGCTAATCCTGTTACCAGTGGCTGCTGCCAGTGGCGAT
AAGTCGTGTCTTACCGGGTTGGACTCAAGACGATAGTTACCGGATAAGGCGCAGCGGTCGGGCTGAACGG
GGGGTTCGTGCACACAGCCCAGCTTGGAGCGAACGACCTACACCGAACTGAGATACCTACAGCGTGAGCT
ATGAGAAAGCGCCACGCTTCCCGAAGGGAGAAAGGCGGACAGGTATCCGGTAAGCGGCAGGGTCGGAACA
GGAGAGCGCACGAGGGAGCTTCCAGGGGGAAACGCCTGGTATCTTTATAGTCCTGTCGGGTTTCGCCACC
TCTGACTTGAGCGTCGATTTTTGTGATGCTCGTCAGGGGGGCGGAGCCTATGGAAAAACGCCAGCAACGC
GGCCTTTTTACGGTTCCTGGCCTTTTGCTGGCCTTTTGCTCACATGTTCTTTCCTGCGTTATCCCCTGAT
TCTGTGGATAACCGTATTACCGCCTTTGAGTGAGCTGATACCGCTCGCCGCAGCCGAACGACCGAGCGCA
GCGAGTCAGTGAGCGAGGAAGCGGAAGAGCGCCCAATACGCAAACCGCCTCTCCCCGCGCGTTGGCCGAT
TCATTAATGCAGCTGGCACGACAGGTTTCCCGACTGGAAAGCGGGCAGTGAGCGCAACGCAATTAATGTG
AGTTAGCTCACTCATTAGGCACCCCAGGCTTTACACTTTATGCTTCCGGCTCGTATGTTGTGTGGAATTG
TGAGCGGATAACAATTTCACACAGGAAACAGCTATGACCATGATTACGCCAAGCGCGCAATTAACCCTCA
CTAAAGGGAACAAAAGCTGGAGCTGCAAGCTTAA
